>Addgene plasmid #146913 | pGEX-CS-DmCup_311-440_M | depositor full sequence | sequence record 289360 | Full Sequence
AGCTTATCGACTGCACGGTGCACCAATGCTTCTGGCGTCAGGCAGCCATCGGAAGCTGTGGTATGGCTGT
GCAGGTCGTAAATCACTGCATAATTCGTGTCGCTCAAGGCGCACTCCCGTTCTGGATAATGTTTTTTGCG
CCGACATCATAACGGTTCTGGCAAATATTCTGAAATGAGCTGTTGACAATTAATCATCGGCTCGTATAAT
GTGTGGAATTGTGAGCGGATAACAATTTCACACAGGAAACAGTATTCATGTCCCCTATACTAGGTTATTG
GAAAATTAAGGGCCTTGTGCAACCCACTCGACTTCTTTTGGAATATCTTGAAGAAAAATATGAAGAGCAT
TTGTATGAGCGCGATGAAGGTGATAAATGGCGAAACAAAAAGTTTGAATTGGGTTTGGAGTTTCCCAATC
TTCCTTATTATATTGATGGTGATGTTAAATTAACACAGTCTATGGCCATCATACGTTATATAGCTGACAA
GCACAACATGTTGGGTGGTTGTCCAAAAGAGCGTGCAGAGATTTCAATGCTTGAAGGAGCGGTTTTGGAT
ATTAGATACGGTGTTTCGAGAATTGCATATAGTAAAGACTTTGAAACTCTCAAAGTTGATTTTCTTAGCA
AGCTACCTGAAATGCTGAAAATGTTCGAAGATCGTTTATGTCATAAAACATATTTAAATGGTGATCATGT
AACCCATCCTGACTTCATGTTGTATGACGCTCTTGATGTTGTTTTATACATGGACCCAATGTGCCTGGAT
GCGTTCCCAAAATTAGTTTGTTTTAAAAAACGTATTGAAGCTATCCCACAAATTGATAAGTACTTGAAAT
CCAGCAAGTATATAGCATGGCCTTTGCAGGGCTGGCAAGCCACGTTTGGTGGTGGCGACCATCTCGAGAA
TCTTTATTTTAGGGCGCCATGGAGCACAGGCATTCACAAGCCAGGAAGTCTGCGAGCACCCAAGGCTGTT
CGTCCTACTACTGCTCCGGTGGTCAGCAGCAAGCCGGTCAAGAGCTATACCCGCTCCCGCCTGATGGACA
TTCGCAACGGGATGTTCAATGCCCTGATGCACAGGTCCAAGGAGAGCTTTGTGATGCCTCGCATCGCCAC
CTGCGACGACATTGAGTTGGAGGGAAGGCTTCGCCGCATGAATATTTGGCGCACCTCGGACGGCACAAGA
TTCCGGACCCGCTCCACCACAGCTAACTTAAACATGAACAACAACAACAACAATGAGTGCATGCCTGCCT
TCTTCAAAAACAAAAATAAGCCGAACCTAATCAGTGACGAGTCCATCATCCAGAGCCAACCGTAAGAATT
CATCGTGACTGACTGACGATCTGCCTCGCGCGTTTCGGTGATGACGGTGAAAACCTCTGACACATGCAGC
TCCCGGAGACGGTCACAGCTTGTCTGTAAGCGGATGCCGGGAGCAGACAAGCCCGTCAGGGCGCGTCAGC
GGGTGTTGGCGGGTGTCGGGGCGCAGCCATGACCCAGTCACGTAGCGATAGCGGAGTGTATAATTCTTGA
AGACGAAAGGGCCTCGTGATACGCCTATTTTTATAGGTTAATGTCATGATAATAATGGTTTCTTAGACGT
CAGGTGGCACTTTTCGGGGAAATGTGCGCGGAACCCCTATTTGTTTATTTTTCTAAATACATTCAAATAT
GTATCCGCTCATGAGACAATAACCCTGATAAATGCTTCAATAATATTGAAAAAGGAAGAGTATGAGTATT
CAACATTTCCGTGTCGCCCTTATTCCCTTTTTTGCGGCATTTTGCCTTCCTGTTTTTGCTCACCCAGAAA
CGCTGGTGAAAGTAAAAGATGCTGAAGATCAGTTGGGTGCACGAGTGGGTTACATCGAACTGGATCTCAA
CAGCGGTAAGATCCTTGAGAGTTTTCGCCCCGAAGAACGTTTTCCAATGATGAGCACTTTTAAAGTTCTG
CTATGTGGCGCGGTATTATCCCGTGTTGACGCCGGGCAAGAGCAACTCGGTCGCCGCATACACTATTCTC
AGAATGACTTGGTTGAGTACTCACCAGTCACAGAAAAGCATCTTACGGATGGCATGACAGTAAGAGAATT
ATGCAGTGCTGCCATAACCATGAGTGATAACACTGCGGCCAACTTACTTCTGACAACGATCGGAGGACCG
AAGGAGCTAACCGCTTTTTTGCACAACATGGGGGATCATGTAACTCGCCTTGATCGTTGGGAACCGGAGC
TGAATGAAGCCATACCAAACGACGAGCGTGACACCACGATGCCTGCAGCAATGGCAACAACGTTGCGCAA
ACTATTAACTGGCGAACTACTTACTCTAGCTTCCCGGCAACAATTAATAGACTGGATGGAGGCGGATAAA
GTTGCAGGACCACTTCTGCGCTCGGCCCTTCCGGCTGGCTGGTTTATTGCTGATAAATCTGGAGCCGGTG
AGCGTGGGTCTCGCGGTATCATTGCAGCACTGGGGCCAGATGGTAAGCCCTCCCGTATCGTAGTTATCTA
CACGACGGGGAGTCAGGCAACTATGGATGAACGAAATAGACAGATCGCTGAGATAGGTGCCTCACTGATT
AAGCATTGGTAACTGTCAGACCAAGTTTACTCATATATACTTTAGATTGATTTAAAACTTCATTTTTAAT
TTAAAAGGATCTAGGTGAAGATCCTTTTTGATAATCTCATGACCAAAATCCCTTAACGTGAGTTTTCGTT
CCACTGAGCGTCAGACCCCGTAGAAAAGATCAAAGGATCTTCTTGAGATCCTTTTTTTCTGCGCGTAATC
TGCTGCTTGCAAACAAAAAAACCACCGCTACCAGCGGTGGTTTGTTTGCCGGATCAAGAGCTACCAACTC
TTTTTCCGAAGGTAACTGGCTTCAGCAGAGCGCAGATACCAAATACTGTCCTTCTAGTGTAGCCGTAGTT
AGGCCACCACTTCAAGAACTCTGTAGCACCGCCTACATACCTCGCTCTGCTAATCCTGTTACCAGTGGCT
GCTGCCAGTGGCGATAAGTCGTGTCTTACCGGGTTGGACTCAAGACGATAGTTACCGGATAAGGCGCAGC
GGTCGGGCTGAACGGGGGGTTCGTGCACACAGCCCAGCTTGGAGCGAACGACCTACACCGAACTGAGATA
CCTACAGCGTGAGCTATGAGAAAGCGCCACGCTTCCCGAAGGGAGAAAGGCGGACAGGTATCCGGTAAGC
GGCAGGGTCGGAACAGGAGAGCGCACGAGGGAGCTTCCAGGGGGAAACGCCTGGTATCTTTATAGTCCTG
TCGGGTTTCGCCACCTCTGACTTGAGCGTCGATTTTTGTGATGCTCGTCAGGGGGGCGGAGCCTATGGAA
AAACGCCAGCAACGCGGCCTTTTTACGGTTCCTGGCCTTTTGCTGGCCTTTTGCTCACATGTTCTTTCCT
GCGTTATCCCCTGATTCTGTGGATAACCGTATTACCGCCTTTGAGTGAGCTGATACCGCTCGCCGCAGCC
GAACGACCGAGCGCAGCGAGTCAGTGAGCGAGGAAGCGGAAGAGCGCCTGATGCGGTATTTTCTCCTTAC
GCATCTGTGCGGTATTTCACACCGCATAAATTCCGACACCATCGAATGGTGCAAAACCTTTCGCGGTATG
GCATGATAGCGCCCGGAAGAGAGTCAATTCAGGGTGGTGAATGTGAAACCAGTAACGTTATACGATGTCG
CAGAGTATGCCGGTGTCTCTTATCAGACCGTTTCCCGCGTGGTGAACCAGGCCAGCCACGTTTCTGCGAA
AACGCGGGAAAAAGTGGAAGCGGCGATGGCGGAGCTGAATTACATTCCCAACCGCGTGGCACAACAACTG
GCGGGCAAACAGTCGTTGCTGATTGGCGTTGCCACCTCCAGTCTGGCCCTGCACGCGCCGTCGCAAATTG
TCGCGGCGATTAAATCTCGCGCCGATCAACTGGGTGCCAGCGTGGTGGTGTCGATGGTAGAACGAAGCGG
CGTCGAAGCCTGTAAAGCGGCGGTGCACAATCTTCTCGCGCAACGCGTCAGTGGGCTGATCATTAACTAT
CCGCTGGATGACCAGGATGCCATTGCTGTGGAAGCTGCCTGCACTAATGTTCCGGCGTTATTTCTTGATG
TCTCTGACCAGACACCCATCAACAGTATTATTTTCTCCCATGAAGACGGTACGCGACTGGGCGTGGAGCA
TCTGGTCGCATTGGGTCACCAGCAAATCGCGCTGTTAGCGGGCCCATTAAGTTCTGTCTCGGCGCGTCTG
CGTCTGGCTGGCTGGCATAAATATCTCACTCGCAATCAAATTCAGCCGATAGCGGAACGGGAAGGCGACT
GGAGTGCCATGTCCGGTTTTCAACAAACCATGCAAATGCTGAATGAGGGCATCGTTCCCACTGCGATGCT
GGTTGCCAACGATCAGATGGCGCTGGGCGCAATGCGCGCCATTACCGAGTCCGGGCTGCGCGTTGGTGCG
GATATCTCGGTAGTGGGATACGACGATACCGAAGACAGCTCATGTTATATCCCGCCGTCAACCACCATCA
AACAGGATTTTCGCCTGCTGGGGCAAACCAGCGTGGACCGCTTGCTGCAACTCTCTCAGGGCCAGGCGGT
GAAGGGCAATCAGCTGTTGCCCGTCTCACTGGTGAAAAGAAAAACCACCCTGGCGCCCAATACGCAAACC
GCCTCTCCCCGCGCGTTGGCCGATTCATTAATGCAGCTGGCACGACAGGTTTCCCGACTGGAAAGCGGGC
AGTGAGCGCAACGCAATTAATGTGAGTTAGCTCACTCATTAGGCACCCCAGGCTTTACACTTTATGCTTC
CGGCTCGTATGTTGTGTGGAATTGTGAGCGGATAACAATTTCACACAGGAAACAGCTATGACCATGATTA
CGGATTCACTGGCCGTCGTTTTACAACGTCGTGACTGGGAAAACCCTGGCGTTACCCAACTTAATCGCCT
TGCAGCACATCCCCCTTTCGCCAGCTGGCGTAATAGCGAAGAGGCCCGCACCGATCGCCCTTCCCAACAG
TTGCGCAGCCTGAATGGCGAATGGCGCTTTGCCTGGTTTCCGGCACCAGAAGCGGTGCCGGAAAGCTGGC
TGGAGTGCGATCTTCCTGAGGCCGATACTGTCGTCGTCCCCTCAAACTGGCAGATGCACGGTTACGATGC
GCCCATCTACACCAACGTAACCTATCCCATTACGGTCAATCCGCCGTTTGTTCCCACGGAGAATCCGACG
GGTTGTTACTCGCTCACATTTAATGTTGATGAAAGCTGGCTACAGGAAGGCCAGACGCGAATTATTTTTG
ATGGCGTTGGAATT
Features (pLannotate 1.2.2; 17 found; start..end, strand, type, name):
    183..211     +  promoter       tac promoter: strong E. coli promoter; hybrid between the trp and lac UV5 promoters
    219..235     +  protein_bind   lac operator: The lac repressor binds to the lac operator to inhibit transcription in E. coli. This inhibition can be relieved by adding lactose or isopropyl-β-D-thiogalactopyranoside (IPTG). lac repressor encoded by lacI
    258..903     +  CDS            GST (fragment): glutathione S-transferase from Schistosoma japonicum
    927..1322    +  CDS            cup (fragment): CUP_DROME - Also known as fs(2)cup. Experimental evidence at protein level: Swiss-Prot protein existence level 1. Adapter protein that plays a central role in localization of transcripts in the oocyte and in young embryos (PubMed:9118812). Maintains RNA targets in a repressed state by promoting their deadenylation and protects deadenylated mRNAs from further degradation (PubMed:21937713). Binds to and recruits eIF-4E to the 3'-UTR of some mRNA targets which prevents interaction between eIF4E1 and eIF4G (PubMed:14685270, PubMed:15465908, PubMed:21081899). This may contribute to translational re
   1351..1390    +  CDS            rop (fragment): Rop protein, which maintains plasmids at low copy number; rop
   1492..1532    +  misc_feature   bom (fragment): basis of mobility region from pBR322
   1637..1741    +  promoter       AmpR promoter: bla
   1742..2602    +  CDS            AmpR: β-lactamase; bla; confers resistance to ampicillin, carbenicillin, and related antibiotics
   2773..3361    +  rep_origin     ori: high-copy-number ColE1/pMB1/pBR322/pUC origin of replication
   3547..3598    -  misc_feature   bom (fragment): basis of mobility region from pBR322
   3605..3682    +  promoter       lacIq promoter: lacI (mutant); In the lacIq allele, a single base change in the promoter boosts expression of the lacI gene about 10-fold.
   3683..4765    +  CDS            lacI: lac repressor; lacI; The lac repressor binds to the lac operator to inhibit transcription in E. coli. This inhibition can be relieved by adding lactose or isopropyl-β-D-thiogalactopyranoside (IPTG).
   4778..4799    +  protein_bind   CAP binding site: CAP binding activates transcription in the presence of cAMP. E. coli catabolite activator protein
   4814..4844    +  promoter       lac promoter: promoter for the E. coli lac operon
   4852..4868    +  protein_bind   lac operator: The lac repressor binds to the lac operator to inhibit transcription in E. coli. This inhibition can be relieved by adding lactose or isopropyl-β-D-thiogalactopyranoside (IPTG). lac repressor encoded by lacI
   4888..5061    +  CDS            lacZα: LacZα fragment of β-galactosidase; lacZ fragment
   5325..107     -  CDS            yciV (fragment) (across the origin): RNAAM_ECOLI - Also known as trpH From Escherichia coli (strain K12).
