[The description below was written by a language model from this plasmid's Addgene catalogue record and pLannotate feature annotations shown in this document.]
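Description:
pGEX-CS-DmCup_311-440_M is a 5,334 nt bacterial expression plasmid for producing a fragment of the Drosophila melanogaster protein Cup (residues 311–440) in E. coli. The catalogue lists the backbone as unknown, but the name and the annotated features are consistent with a pGEX-type GST-fusion vector. It replicates from a ColE1/pMB1-family origin and is selected with ampicillin through the bla (AmpR) gene under its own promoter. The depositor lists it as low copy, and only short fragments of rop and of the pBR322 bom region are annotated.

The expression cassette consists of the hybrid tac promoter followed by a lac operator, driving a Schistosoma japonicum glutathione S-transferase coding sequence. The Cup fragment lies immediately downstream on the same strand, separated by a short linker whose content is not annotated, an arrangement consistent with an N-terminal GST fusion. A plasmid-borne lacI gene under the lacIq promoter supplies high levels of lac repressor, keeping the tac promoter off until it is induced with IPTG. The remaining annotations (CAP site, lac promoter and operator, lacZα, and a small yciV/trpH fragment spanning the origin of numbering) are backbone remnants rather than functional payload.

Cup is an eIF4E-binding adapter protein that represses target mRNAs in the oocyte and early embryo, promoting their deadenylation while protecting them from decapping and further decay. A GST-tagged fragment like this one is suited to glutathione-affinity purification and pull-down or binding assays, although the record states only bacterial expression as the purpose. It does not explain the "_M" suffix. The insert follows an NCBI reference sequence, and the depositor sequence may be theoretical.
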