Addgene plasmid #146913: pGEX-CS-DmCup_311-440_M
Purpose: Bacterial Expression of DmCup_311-440
Depositing lab: Elisa Izaurralde. Depositing organization: Max Planck Institute for Developmental Biology. Publication: CUP promotes deadenylation and inhibits decapping of mRNA targets. Igreja C, Izaurralde E. Genes Dev. 2011 Sep 15;25(18):1955-67. doi: 10.1101/gad.17136311. PubMed 21937713.
Backbone
  Vector backbone: Unknown
  Vector type: Bacterial Expression
Growth in bacteria
  Bacterial resistance: Ampicillin, 100 μg/mL
  Growth temperature: 37°C
  Growth strain: DH5alpha
  Copy number: Low Copy
Gene/Insert
  Gene/Insert name: DmCup_311-440
  Species: D. melanogaster (fly)
  Entrez Gene: cup (a.k.a. Dmel_CG11181, CG11181, CUP, Cup, DmCup, Dmel\CG11181, fs(1)cup, fs(2)cup, i239)
  Cloning method: Unknown
Terms and licenses: Academic/Nonprofit Terms; Industry Terms: Not Available to Industry
Depositor comments: Sequence according to the sequence given by NCBI: AF004917.1 Plasmids from this collection were made available to the research community and donated after the lab closed. Please note that the sequence provided by the depositing laboratory may be theoretical/predicted or based on Sanger sequencing results. There may be discrepancies between sequencing results obtained by Addgene and the depositor sequence. If an Addgene verified sequence is not available, please contact before placing your order to request that our lab fully sequence the plasmid.
How to cite: pGEX-CS-DmCup_311-440_M was a gift from Elisa Izaurralde (Addgene plasmid # 146913 ; http://n2t.net/addgene:146913 ; RRID:Addgene_146913)
